Addgene plasmid #120392: pAAV-U6-hSyn::mCherry.3xFLAG-WPRE
Purpose: (Empty Backbone) pAAV plasmid with BspQI sites for insertion of target specific shRNAs in frame of the murine U6 promoter and co expressing mCherry.3XFLAG under the hSyn promoter
Depositing lab: Florian Freudenberg. Depositing organization: Goethe-Universitaet Frankfurt am Main. Publication: Knockdown of the ADHD Candidate Gene Diras2 in Murine Hippocampal Primary Cells. Grunewald L, Chiocchetti AG, Weber H, Scholz CJ, Schartner C, Freudenberg F, Reif A. J Atten Disord. 2019 Jan 9:1087054718822129. doi: 10.1177/1087054718822129. PubMed 30623719.
Backbone
  Vector backbone: pAAV
  Backbone size (bp): 4000
  Vector type: AAV
  Promoter: U6
  Tag / fusion protein: mCherry.3XFLAG (C terminal on backbone)
Growth in bacteria
  Bacterial resistance: Ampicillin, 100 μg/mL
  Growth temperature: 37°C
  Growth strain: NEB Stable
  Copy number: High Copy
Gene/Insert
  Cloning method: Restriction Enzyme
  Sequencing primers: 5′ GCCAACTCCATCACTAGGGG; 3′ ATGCGCAATTTGGGGAATGG
Terms and licenses: Academic/Nonprofit Terms; Industry Terms: Not Available to Industry
Depositor comments: The original backbone was published in Candemir et al. Eur Neuropsychopharmacol. 2016 (PMID: 26861996)
How to cite: pAAV-U6-hSyn::mCherry.3xFLAG-WPRE was a gift from Florian Freudenberg (Addgene plasmid # 120392 ; http://n2t.net/addgene:120392 ; RRID:Addgene_120392)
