[The description below was written by a language model from this plasmid's Addgene catalogue record and pLannotate feature annotations shown in this document.]
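Description:
pAAV-U6-hSyn::mCherry.3xFLAG-WPRE is an empty adeno-associated virus transfer plasmid designed for shRNA-mediated knockdown with simultaneous labelling of transduced neurons. It is maintained in bacteria as a high-copy plasmid through a ColE1/pUC-type origin and selected with ampicillin via the β-lactamase gene. An f1 phage origin is also present in the backbone. The sequenced record is 5,683 nt, whereas the catalogue lists a backbone size of about 4,000 bp. The deposit specifies a recombination-reducing growth strain, a common choice for plasmids carrying repeat-rich AAV ITRs.

The region destined for packaging is flanked by AAV2 inverted terminal repeats. The downstream ITR is annotated in full, while the upstream one is detected only as two short fragments, which may reflect incomplete annotation or sequencing through this structured repeat rather than a defined deletion. Between the ITRs lie two independent expression units. The first is a mouse U6 RNA polymerase III promoter, downstream of which BspQI sites allow insertion of target-specific shRNA sequences. These sites are described in the catalogue entry but not annotated in the feature table, and no shRNA is present in this empty backbone. The second unit uses the human synapsin I promoter, which confers neuron-specific expression, to drive mCherry fused at its C terminus to a 3xFLAG epitope, giving both a red fluorescent readout and an antibody handle. A WPRE enhances transcript expression and a human growth hormone polyadenylation signal terminates the message.

The associated publication used this vector system to knock down an ADHD candidate gene in murine hippocampal primary cells.
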