Features (pLannotate 1.2.2; 17 found; start..end, strand, type, name):
     12..39      +  repeat_region  AAV2 ITR (fragment): inverted terminal repeat of adeno-associated virus serotype 2 inverted
     68..95      +  repeat_region  AAV2 ITR (fragment): inverted terminal repeat of adeno-associated virus serotype 2 inverted
    150..462     +  promoter       U6 promoter: RNA polymerase III promoter for mouse U6 snRNA (Das et al., 1988)
    526..973     +  promoter       hSyn promoter: human synapsin I promoter; confers neuron-specific expression (Kügler et al., 2003)
    987..1004    +  misc_feature   MCS (fragment): pUC18/19 multiple cloning site
   1011..1718    +  CDS            mCherry: mCherry is a basic (constitutively fluorescent) red fluorescent protein published in 2004, derived from Discosoma sp.. It is reported to be a very rapidly-maturing monomer with low acid sensitivity.
   1725..1790    +  CDS            3xFLAG: three tandem FLAG® epitope tags, followed by an enterokinase cleavage site
   1810..2398    +  misc_feature   WPRE: woodchuck hepatitis virus posttranscriptional regulatory element
   2430..2906    +  polyA_signal   hGH poly(A) signal: human growth hormone polyadenylation signal
   2946..3086    +  repeat_region  AAV2 ITR: inverted terminal repeat of adeno-associated virus serotype 2 inverted
   3091..3142    -  misc_feature   bom (fragment): basis of mobility region from pBR322
   3161..3616    +  rep_origin     f1 ori (sequence partly withheld): f1 bacteriophage origin of replication; arrow indicates direction of (+) strand synthesis
   3617..3666    -  misc_feature   bom (fragment): basis of mobility region from pBR322
   3768..3803    -  CDS            rop (fragment): Rop protein, which maintains plasmids at low copy number; rop
   3898..4002    +  promoter       AmpR promoter: bla
   4003..4863    +  CDS            AmpR: β-lactamase; bla; confers resistance to ampicillin, carbenicillin, and related antibiotics
   5034..5622    +  rep_origin     ori: high-copy-number ColE1/pMB1/pBR322/pUC origin of replication
>Addgene plasmid #120392 | pAAV-U6-hSyn::mCherry.3xFLAG-WPRE | addgene full sequence | sequence record 235534 | Addgene NGS Result
CCTGCAGGCAGCTGCGCGCTCGCTCGCTCACTGAGGCCGCCCGGGCGTCGGGCGACCTTTGGTCGCCCGG
CCTCAGTGAGCGAGCGAGCGCGCAGAGAGGGAGTGGCCAACTCCATCACTAGGGGTTCCTGCGGCCGCAC
GCGTTCGAAATCCGACGCCGCCATCTCTAGGCCCGCGCCGGCCCCCTCGCACAGACTTGTGGGAGAAGCT
CGGCTACTCCCCTGCCCCGGTTAATTTGCATATAATATTTCCTAGTAACTATAGAGGCTTAATGTGCGAT
AAAAGACAGATAATCTGTTCTTTTTAATACTAGCTACATTTTACATGATAGGCTTGGATTTCTATAAGAG
ATACAAATACTAAATTATTATTTTAAAAAACAGCACAAAAGGAAACTCACCCTAACTGTAAAGTAATTGT
GTGTTTTGAGACTATAAATATCCCTTGGAGAAAAGCCTTGTTTGTGAAGAGCGAGCTCGCTCTTCGTTTT
CGCGTGTGTCTAGACTGCAGAGGGCCCTGCGTATGAGTGCAAGTGGGTTTTAGGACCAGGATGAGGCGGG
GTGGGGGTGCCTACCTGACGACCGACCCCGACCCACTGGACAAGCACCCAACCCCCATTCCCCAAATTGC
GCATCCCCTATCAGAGAGGGGGAGGGGAAACAGGATGCGGCGAGGCGCGTGCGCACTGCCAGCTTCAGCA
CCGCGGACAGTGCCTTCGCCCCCGCCTGGCGGCGCGCGCCACCGCCGCCTCAGCACTGAAGGCGCGCTGA
CGTCACTCGCCGGTCCCCCGCAAACTCCCCTTCCCGGCCACCTTGGTCGCGTCCGCGCCGCCGCCGGCCC
AGCCGGACCGCACCACGCGAGGCGCGAGATAGGGGGGCACGGGCGCGACCATCTGCGCTGCGGCGCCGGC
GACTCAGCGCTGCCTCAGTCTGCGGTGGGCAGCGGAGGAGTCGTGTCGTGCCTGAGAGCGCAGTCGAGAA
GGTACCGGATCCTCTAGAGTCGACGCCACCATGGTGAGCAAGGGCGAGGAGGATAACATGGCCATCATCA
AGGAGTTCATGCGCTTCAAGGTGCACATGGAGGGCTCCGTGAACGGCCACGAGTTCGAGATCGAGGGCGA
GGGCGAGGGCCGCCCCTACGAGGGCACCCAGACCGCCAAGCTGAAGGTGACCAAGGGTGGCCCCCTGCCC
TTCGCCTGGGACATCCTGTCCCCTCAGTTCATGTACGGCTCCAAGGCCTACGTGAAGCACCCCGCCGACA
TCCCCGACTACTTGAAGCTGTCCTTCCCCGAGGGCTTCAAGTGGGAGCGCGTGATGAACTTCGAGGACGG
CGGCGTGGTGACCGTGACCCAGGACTCCTCCCTGCAGGACGGCGAGTTCATCTACAAGGTGAAGCTGCGC
GGCACCAACTTCCCCTCCGACGGCCCCGTAATGCAGAAGAAGACCATGGGCTGGGAGGCCTCCTCCGAGC
GGATGTACCCCGAGGACGGCGCCCTGAAGGGCGAGATCAAGCAGAGGCTGAAGCTGAAGGACGGCGGCCA
CTACGACGCTGAGGTCAAGACCACCTACAAGGCCAAGAAGCCCGTGCAGCTGCCCGGCGCCTACAACGTC
AACATCAAGTTGGACATCACCTCCCACAACGAGGACTACACCATCGTGGAACAGTACGAACGCGCCGAGG
GCCGCCACTCCACCGGCGGCATGGACGAGCTGTACAAGGAATTCGACTACAAAGACCATGACGGTGATTA
TAAAGATCATGATATTGATTACAAGGATGACGATGACAAGCTAGCATAAGCTTATCGATAATCAACCTCT
GGATTACAAAATTTGTGAAAGATTGACTGGTATTCTTAACTATGTTGCTCCTTTTACGCTATGTGGATAC
GCTGCTTTAATGCCTTTGTATCATGCTATTGCTTCCCGTATGGCTTTCATTTTCTCCTCCTTGTATAAAT
CCTGGTTGCTGTCTCTTTATGAGGAGTTGTGGCCCGTTGTCAGGCAACGTGGCGTGGTGTGCACTGTGTT
TGCTGACGCAACCCCCACTGGTTGGGGCATTGCCACCACCTGTCAGCTCCTTTCCGGGACTTTCGCTTTC
CCCCTCCCTATTGCCACGGCGGAACTCATCGCCGCCTGCCTTGCCCGCTGCTGGACAGGGGCTCGGCTGT
TGGGCACTGACAATTCCGTGGTGTTGTCGGGGAAATCATCGTCCTTTCCTTGGCTGCTCGCCTATGTTGC
CACCTGGATTCTGCGCGGGACGTCCTTCTGCTACGTCCCTTCGGCCCTCAATCCAGCGGACCTTCCTTCC
CGCGGCCTGCTGCCGGCTCTGCGGCCTCTTCCGCGTCTTCGCCTTCGCCCTCAGACGAGTCGGATCTCCC
TTTGGGCCGCCTCCCCGCATCGATACCGAGCGCTGCTCGAGAGATCTACGGGTGGCATCCCTGTGACCCC
TCCCCAGTGCCTCTCCTGGCCCTGGAAGTTGCCACTCCAGTGCCCACCAGCCTTGTCCTAATAAAATTAA
GTTGCATCATTTTGTCTGACTAGGTGTCCTTCTATAATATTATGGGGTGGAGGGGGGTGGTATGGAGCAA
GGGGCAAGTTGGGAAGACAACCTGTAGGGCCTGCGGGGTCTATTGGGAACCAAGCTGGAGTGCAGTGGCA
CAATCTTGGCTCACTGCAATCTCCGCCTCCTGGGTTCAAGCGATTCTCCTGCCTCAGCCTCCCGAGTTGT
TGGGATTCCAGGCATGCATGACCAGGCTCAGCTAATTTTTGTTTTTTTGGTAGAGACGGGGTTTCACCAT
ATTGGCCAGGCTGGTCTCCAACTCCTAATCTCAGGTGATCTACCCACCTTGGCCTCCCAAATTGCTGGGA
TTACAGGCGTGAACCACTGCTCCCTTCCCTGTCCTTCTGATTTTGTAGGTAACCACGTGCGGACCGAGCG
GCCGCAGGAACCCCTAGTGATGGAGTTGGCCACTCCCTCTCTGCGCGCTCGCTCGCTCACTGAGGCCGGG
CGACCAAAGGTCGCCCGACGCCCGGGCTTTGCCCGGGCGGCCTCAGTGAGCGAGCGAGCGCGCAGCTGCC
TGCAGGGGCGCCTGATGCGGTATTTTCTCCTTACGCATCTGTGCGGTATTTCACACCGCATA
[95 nt withheld, positions 3143-3237]
T
[46 nt withheld, positions 3239-3284]
C
[141 nt withheld, positions 3286-3426]
CCTTTGACGTTGGAGTCCACGTTCTTT
[37 nt withheld, positions 3454-3490]
ACTCTATCTCGGGCTATTCTTTTGATTTATAAGGGATTTTGCCGATTTCGGTCTATTGGTTAAAAAATGA
GCTGATTTAACAAAAATTTAACGCGAATTTTAACAAAATATTAACGTTTACAATTTTATGGTGCACTCTC
AGTACAATCTGCTCTGATGCCGCATAGTTAAGCCAGCCCCGACACCCGCCAACACCCGCTGACGCGCCCT
GACGGGCTTGTCTGCTCCCGGCATCCGCTTACAGACAAGCTGTGACCGTCTCCGGGAGCTGCATGTGTCA
GAGGTTTTCACCGTCATCACCGAAACGCGCGAGACGAAAGGGCCTCGTGATACGCCTATTTTTATAGGTT
AATGTCATGATAATAATGGTTTCTTAGACGTCAGGTGGCACTTTTCGGGGAAATGTGCGCGGAACCCCTA
TTTGTTTATTTTTCTAAATACATTCAAATATGTATCCGCTCATGAGACAATAACCCTGATAAATGCTTCA
ATAATATTGAAAAAGGAAGAGTATGAGTATTCAACATTTCCGTGTCGCCCTTATTCCCTTTTTTGCGGCA
TTTTGCCTTCCTGTTTTTGCTCACCCAGAAACGCTGGTGAAAGTAAAAGATGCTGAAGATCAGTTGGGTG
CACGAGTGGGTTACATCGAACTGGATCTCAACAGCGGTAAGATCCTTGAGAGTTTTCGCCCCGAAGAACG
TTTTCCAATGATGAGCACTTTTAAAGTTCTGCTATGTGGCGCGGTATTATCCCGTATTGACGCCGGGCAA
GAGCAACTCGGTCGCCGCATACACTATTCTCAGAATGACTTGGTTGAGTACTCACCAGTCACAGAAAAGC
ATCTTACGGATGGCATGACAGTAAGAGAATTATGCAGTGCTGCCATAACCATGAGTGATAACACTGCGGC
CAACTTACTTCTGACAACGATCGGAGGACCGAAGGAGCTAACCGCTTTTTTGCACAACATGGGGGATCAT
GTAACTCGCCTTGATCGTTGGGAACCGGAGCTGAATGAAGCCATACCAAACGACGAGCGTGACACCACGA
TGCCTGTAGCAATGGCAACAACGTTGCGCAAACTATTAACTGGCGAACTACTTACTCTAGCTTCCCGGCA
ACAATTAATAGACTGGATGGAGGCGGATAAAGTTGCAGGACCACTTCTGCGCTCGGCCCTTCCGGCTGGC
TGGTTTATTGCTGATAAATCTGGAGCCGGTGAGCGTGGGTCTCGCGGTATCATTGCAGCACTGGGGCCAG
ATGGTAAGCCCTCCCGTATCGTAGTTATCTACACGACGGGGAGTCAGGCAACTATGGATGAACGAAATAG
ACAGATCGCTGAGATAGGTGCCTCACTGATTAAGCATTGGTAACTGTCAGACCAAGTTTACTCATATATA
CTTTAGATTGATTTAAAACTTCATTTTTAATTTAAAAGGATCTAGGTGAAGATCCTTTTTGATAATCTCA
TGACCAAAATCCCTTAACGTGAGTTTTCGTTCCACTGAGCGTCAGACCCCGTAGAAAAGATCAAAGGATC
TTCTTGAGATCCTTTTTTTCTGCGCGTAATCTGCTGCTTGCAAACAAAAAAACCACCGCTACCAGCGGTG
GTTTGTTTGCCGGATCAAGAGCTACCAACTCTTTTTCCGAAGGTAACTGGCTTCAGCAGAGCGCAGATAC
CAAATACTGTTCTTCTAGTGTAGCCGTAGTTAGGCCACCACTTCAAGAACTCTGTAGCACCGCCTACATA
CCTCGCTCTGCTAATCCTGTTACCAGTGGCTGCTGCCAGTGGCGATAAGTCGTGTCTTACCGGGTTGGAC
TCAAGACGATAGTTACCGGATAAGGCGCAGCGGTCGGGCTGAACGGGGGGTTCGTGCACACAGCCCAGCT
TGGAGCGAACGACCTACACCGAACTGAGATACCTACAGCGTGAGCTATGAGAAAGCGCCACGCTTCCCGA
AGGGAGAAAGGCGGACAGGTATCCGGTAAGCGGCAGGGTCGGAACAGGAGAGCGCACGAGGGAGCTTCCA
GGGGGAAACGCCTGGTATCTTTATAGTCCTGTCGGGTTTCGCCACCTCTGACTTGAGCGTCGATTTTTGT
GATGCTCGTCAGGGGGGCGGAGCCTATGGAAAAACGCCAGCAACGCGGCCTTTTTACGGTTCCTGGCCTT
TTGCTGGCCTTTTGCTCACATGT
